>Addgene plasmid #129113 | pZEN | addgene full sequence | sequence record 252455 | Addgene NGS Result
TCGCGCGTTTCGGTGATGACGGTGAAAACCTCTGACACATGCAGCTCCCGGAGACGGTCACAGCTTGTCT
GTAAGCGGATGCCGGGAGCAGACAAGCCCGTCAGGGCGCGTCAGCGGGTGTTGGCGGGTGTCGGGGCTGG
CTTAACTATGCGGCATCAGAGCAGATTGTACTGAGAGTGCACCATATGCGGTGTGAAATACCGCACAGAT
GCGTAAGGAGAAAATACCGCATCAGGCGCCATTCGCCATTCAGGCTGCGCAACTGTTGGGAAGGGCGATC
GGTGCGGGCCTCTTCGCTATTACGCCAGCTGGCGAAAGGGGGATGTGCTGCAAGGCGATTAAGTTGGGTA
ACGCCAGGGTTTTCCCAGTCACGACGTTGTAAAACGACGGCCAGTGAATTCGAGCTCGGTACCCGGGGAT
CCTCTAGAGTCGACCTGCAGGCATGCAAGCTTGGCGTAATCATGGTCATAGCTGTTTCCTGTGTGAAATT
GTTATCCGCTCACAATTCCACACAACATACGAGCCGGAAGCATAAAGTGTAAAGCCTGGGGTGCCTAATG
AGTGAGCTAACTCACATTAATTGCGTTGCGCTCACTGCCCGCTTTCCAGTCGGGAAACCTGTCGTGCCAG
CAGATCTGGCTTTTTCTTTCCAATTTTTTTTTTGTGAGTTTAGTATACATGCATTTACTTATAATACAGT
TTTATGGACGGTGGTATGTTTTAGTTTAGCTTCAATTCTAATTGATTGATTAATCAGTTGATTGGTTTCA
ATATGACAAATGGGTAGGGTGGGAAAACTTCATTTTCAATTCAGATCAAACTTTTTTGTTGTCGACATAA
TATTTCTCGTTTGGGATGTTACTGTCACATTAATAATACACACACATCAGCTTATAATTTTGAAAGTAAT
TTATCAGATATGTTGTGACGATCAGTGGAAATGGCTAACTTCAATGTATCTGTTCTTCCCCTTTTTCAAA
GTTCACGTTTTTTGATTGATTGATTGATCTGTCGGCAGTGGTTTCAAAACCATTCGGTGAGTAATCCTAT
CAATCAATGTTACGACAAAAGGCTCAATATTCAAAATTGCAATGTTTTATGTTTTCCTACGTGTACTTGT
GCAAGGCAATTGATTCAACATTGCTTTTGGTGTTTGACGAGTTTCTAGTTTGGACTTGTGTTGTTATCTG
GGCTATACAGATTTCCCGGCTCACTATGAATTTTTTTTTTCGACGCTCAGTGCACACAACTATAAACAAC
ACAAACACAAACACAGCAAGAAAAAAAAAAAACGAACATTGAATTGAAACCAAGCCAACTGAAAAATTCC
TTATTTAAATGACTGTCATACTAACCCATTTTTATAGAAGAAGTTGCTGCTTTAGTTATCGATAACGGTT
CTCATATGAAAATTTCGGTGATCCCTGAGCAGGTGGCGGAAACATTGGATGCTGAGAACCATTTCATTGT
TCGTGAAGTGTTCGATGTGCACCTATCCGACCAAGGCTTTGAACTATCTACCAGAAGTGTGAGCCCCTAC
CGGAAGGATTACATCTCGGATGATGACTCTGATGAAGACTCTGCTTGCTATGGCGCATTCATCGACCAAG
AGCTTGTCGGGAAGATTGAACTCAACTCAACATGGAACGATCTAGCCTCTATCGAACACATTGTTGTGTC
GCACACGCACCGAGGCAAAGGAGTCGCGCACAGTCTCATCGAATTTGCGAAAAAGTGGGCACTAAGCAGA
CAGCTCCTTGGCATACGATTAGAGACACAAACGAACAATGTACCTGCCTGCAATTTGTACGCAAAATGTG
GCTTTACTCTCGGCGGCATTGACCTCTTCACGTATAAAACTAGACCTCAAGTCTCGAACGAAACAGCGAT
GTACTGGTACTGGTTCTCGGGAGCACAGGATGACGCCTAAGATTTATCTTCGTTTCCGGTTTTTGTTCTG
TGCAGTTGGGTTAAGAATACTGGGCAATTTCATGTTTCTTCAACACTACATATGCGTATATATACCAATC
TAAGTCTGTGCTCCTTCCTTCGTTCTTCCTTCTGTTCGGAGATTACCGAATCAAAAAAATTTCAAGGAAA
CCGAAATCAAAAAAAAGAATAAAAAAAAAATGATGAATTGAAAAGCCAGATCTGCTGCATTAATGAATCG
GCCAACGCGCGGGGAGAGGCGGTTTGCGTATTGGGCGCTCTTCCGCTTCCTCGCTCACTGACTCGCTGCG
CTCGGTCGTTCGGCTGCGGCGAGCGGTATCAGCATCGATAGATCCTACAAAATATGTAATGCTATTCTTA
GATTCCCACGAGAGGCTTGCTTTTGTACATAGACCCTCCAGAAAACATAGTGCTGTTTATGCAGCACACA
GAAGGTTTATAGGTGTGAGCTACACTTTATAGGCCGGGTAAGTATAGTAAGATATGTGCAAATTAGCCGC
GGAGCCATAAACAATCATCTTTTAAATTAGATGGCACAGCCTTAAACCAAGCAATTCTGGTCACCTCTCC
GGATTTTGGGTGAATATCAAAATGACCTCACAAGGTAACACTTTGGATGATATTCGGTTACAAGTCAGGT
GTGACATTCTAGGTAAAGACACCAACAGAAGAGGAGGCTCTGAGAAGGATCCTGAGGATCAAAGTGAAAC
TGAGTCCAGTGGATAGACTCATTTGCTAATTTAAGCCTTTCTGTAAGACTATTGAGACCGTGTACTATTA
ATTTTTCTTATTGTAACAGTAGGTAATAGGTAAGGGTATAAAAATCATGGGTATAATGATAAATTTGTAT
TGCAATAATGTCCAAATCAAATTCGGAGGCGAGGTCCAAGAAGCAAGATGGTGTATGGTAGCAATATAGA
GAGGGTTTTATTGGGTTATTATTTTATTTTCAAGAATTTACATTTTGAGTGTAGATCTTTACTTTCAGCA
AGAAGGTACGAGGAACAAGCGGGTAGTTTAGAGGAACAAAATAAAAATACAAGAGCATAGTAACTGTCAG
GGTGTATCAACTGGACCAATCATTGCTTCTCGTAGTCAAATGTTTATTCGATAGAGTAATGGTTTAATTT
CTGTAGCAACCGCCTGCGCAGGCTCCCTTCTGCGCGGTACGGGTTGATGAAAGAACGACTTGATGAAAGA
ACGATTTGATGAAAGAACGAATTAATGAAAGAACGATTTGATGAAAGAATAACGTATTCTTTCATCAACG
TCCACAGTGATATGATCTCGCCTAGAAAAACTAAATTATATTAAGCTAAACTAAATCGATGCTCACTCAA
AGGCGGTAATACGGTTATCCACAGAATCAGGGGATAACGCAGGAAAGAACATGTGAGCAAAAGGCCAGCA
AAAGGCCAGGAACCGTAAAAAGGCCGCGTTGCTGGCGTTTTTCCATAGGCTCCGCCCCCCTGACGAGCAT
CACAAAAATCGACGCTCAAGTCAGAGGTGGCGAAACCCGACAGGACTATAAAGATACCAGGCGTTTCCCC
CTGGAAGCTCCCTCGTGCGCTCTCCTGTTCCGACCCTGCCGCTTACCGGATACCTGTCCGCCTTTCTCCC
TTCGGGAAGCGTGGCGCTTTCTCATAGCTCACGCTGTAGGTATCTCAGTTCGGTGTAGGTCGTTCGCTCC
AAGCTGGGCTGTGTGCACGAACCCCCCGTTCAGCCCGACCGCTGCGCCTTATCCGGTAACTATCGTCTTG
AGTCCAACCCGGTAAGACACGACTTATCGCCACTGGCAGCAGCCACTGGTAACAGGATTAGCAGAGCGAG
GTATGTAGGCGGTGCTACAGAGTTCTTGAAGTGGTGGCCTAACTACGGCTACACTAGAAGAACAGTATTT
GGTATCTGCGCTCTGCTGAAGCCAGTTACCTTCGGAAAAAGAGTTGGTAGCTCTTGATCCGGCAAACAAA
CCACCGCTGGTAGCGGTGGTTTTTTTGTTTGCAAGCAGCAGATTACGCGCAGAAAAAAAGGATCTCAAGA
AGATCCTTTGATCTTTTCTACGGGGTCTGACGCTCAGTGGAACGAAAACTCACGTTAAGGGATTTTGGTC
ATGAGATTATCAAAAAGGATCTTCACCTAGATCCTTTTAAATTAAAAATGAAGTTTTAAATCAATCTAAA
GTATATATGAGTAAACTTGGTCTGACAGTTACCAATGCTTAATCAGTGAGGCACCTATCTCAGCGATCTG
TCTATTTCGTTCATCCATAGTTGCCTGACTCCCCGTCGTGTAGATAACTACGATACGGGAGGGCTTACCA
TCTGGCCCCAGTGCTGCAATGATACCGCGAGACCCACGCTCACCGGCTCCAGATTTATCAGCAATAAACC
AGCCAGCCGGAAGGGCCGAGCGCAGAAGTGGTCCTGCAACTTTATCCGCCTCCATCCAGTCTATTAATTG
TTGCCGGGAAGCTAGAGTAAGTAGTTCGCCAGTTAATAGTTTGCGCAACGTTGTTGCCATTGCTACAGGC
ATCGTGGTGTCACGCTCGTCGTTTGGTATGGCTTCATTCAGCTCCGGTTCCCAACGATCAAGGCGAGTTA
CATGATCCCCCATGTTGTGCAAAAAAGCGGTTAGCTCCTTCGGTCCTCCGATCGTTGTCAGAAGTAAGTT
GGCCGCAGTGTTATCACTCATGGTTATGGCAGCACTGCATAATTCTCTTACTGTCATGCCATCCGTAAGA
TGCTTTTCTGTGACTGGTGAGTACTCAACCAAGTCATTCTGAGAATAGTGTATGCGGCGACCGAGTTGCT
CTTGCCCGGCGTCAATACGGGATAATACCGCGCCACATAGCAGAACTTTAAAAGTGCTCATCATTGGAAA
ACGTTCTTCGGGGCGAAAACTCTCAAGGATCTTACCGCTGTTGAGATCCAGTTCGATGTAACCCACTCGT
GCACCCAACTGATCTTCAGCATCTTTTACTTTCACCAGCGTTTCTGGGTGAGCAAAAACAGGAAGGCAAA
ATGCCGCAAAAAAGGGAATAAGGGCGACACGGAAATGTTGAATACTCATACTCTTCCTTTTTCAATATTA
TTGAAGCATTTATCAGGGTTATTGTCTCATGAGCGGATACATATTTGAATGTATTTAGAAAAATAAACAA
ATAGGGGTTCCGCGCACATTTCCCCGAAAAGTGCCACCTGACGTCTAAGAAACCATTATTATCATGACAT
TAACCTATAAAAATAGGCGTATCACGAGGCCCTTTCGTC
Features (pLannotate 1.2.2; 16 found; start..end, strand, type, name):
    137..236     +  misc_feature   bom (fragment): basis of mobility region from pBR322
    242..399     -  CDS            lacZα (fragment): LacZα fragment of β-galactosidase; lacZ fragment
    396..452     +  misc_feature   MCS: pUC18/19 multiple cloning site
    489..505     -  protein_bind   lac operator: The lac repressor binds to the lac operator to inhibit transcription in E. coli. This inhibition can be relieved by adding lactose or isopropyl-β-D-thiogalactopyranoside (IPTG). lac repressor encoded by lacI
    513..543     -  promoter       lac promoter: promoter for the E. coli lac operon
    558..579     -  protein_bind   CAP binding site: CAP binding activates transcription in the presence of cAMP. E. coli catabolite activator protein
    592..631     -  CDS            lacI (fragment): lac repressor; lacI; The lac repressor binds to the lac operator to inhibit transcription in E. coli. This inhibition can be relieved by adding lactose or isopropyl-β-D-thiogalactopyranoside (IPTG).
   1406..1927    +  CDS            sat-1: STA_ECOLX - Protein inferred from homology: Swiss-Prot protein existence level 3. Involved in resistance to streptothricin, a broad-spectrum antibiotic produced by streptomycetes (PubMed:1850404). Detoxifies streptothricin via acetylation of the beta amino group of the first beta-lysyl moiety of streptothricin (By similarity). From Escherichia coli.
   1931..2142    -  promoter       URA3 promoter: S. cerevisiae URA3
   2154..2208    -  CDS            lacI (fragment): lac repressor; lacI; The lac repressor binds to the lac operator to inhibit transcription in E. coli. This inhibition can be relieved by adding lactose or isopropyl-β-D-thiogalactopyranoside (IPTG).
   2210..2273    -  rep_origin     RSF ori (fragment): Plasmids containing the RSF 1030 origin of replication can be propagated in E. coli cells that contain additional plasmids with compatible origins.
   2488..2673    +  CDS            P (fragment): REP1_ZYGRO - Protein predicted: Swiss-Prot protein existence level 4. Plasmid partition require REP1, REP2, and a cis-acting DNA sequence (known as STB). REP1 may act by intercalating in the yeast nuclear matrix and binding STB either directly or via REP2. From Zygosaccharomyces rouxii (Candida mogii).
   3400..3988    -  rep_origin     ori: high-copy-number ColE1/pMB1/pBR322/pUC origin of replication
   4159..5019    -  CDS            AmpR: β-lactamase; bla; confers resistance to ampicillin, carbenicillin, and related antibiotics
   5020..5124    -  promoter       AmpR promoter: bla
   5219..35      +  CDS            rop (fragment) (across the origin): Rop protein, which maintains plasmids at low copy number; rop
