[The description below was written by a language model from this plasmid's Addgene catalogue record and pLannotate feature annotations shown in this document.]
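Description:
pZEN is an empty episomal shuttle vector of about 5.2 kb for the nonconventional yeast Zygosaccharomyces rouxii. It is derived from the pZEU backbone by replacing the URA3 auxotrophic marker with a dominant nourseothricin (ClonNAT) resistance marker. In E. coli it is maintained as a high-copy plasmid through a ColE1/pUC-type origin and selected with ampicillin via the β-lactamase gene and its native promoter. Short annotated fragments of bom, rop, lacI and an RSF-type origin appear to be remnants of the parental cloning vectors rather than functional elements.

The yeast selection function corresponds to an annotated streptothricin acetyltransferase coding sequence, which detoxifies nourseothricin-class antibiotics by acetylation. The feature table does not identify the promoter or terminator that drives it. A residual S. cerevisiae URA3 promoter lies immediately downstream in the opposite orientation, consistent with the marker swap. A fragment matching the Z. rouxii REP1 partitioning protein indicates that sequence from an endogenous Z. rouxii plasmid is present, presumably supplying episomal replication in this host, although the replication element itself is not annotated. For cloning, the vector carries a pUC18/19-type multiple cloning site embedded in a lacZα fragment, with the lac promoter, operator and CAP binding site alongside. No yeast expression promoter flanking this site is recorded, so inserts would need their own regulatory sequences.

Because selection relies on an antibiotic rather than uracil prototrophy, pZEN can be used in wild-type or prototrophic Z. rouxii strains that lack auxotrophic mutations. It belongs to a set of plasmids with antibiotic markers built for genetic engineering of this species.
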