Addgene plasmid #129113: pZEN
Purpose: (Empty Backbone) Z. rouxii episomal vector containing ClonNAT resistance
Depositing lab: Paolo Giudici. Depositing organization: University of Modena and Reggio Emilia. Publication: A set of plasmids carrying antibiotic resistance markers and Cre recombinase for genetic engineering of nonconventional yeast Zygosaccharomyces rouxii. Bizzarri M, Cassanelli S, Duskova M, Sychrova H, Solieri L. Yeast. 2019 Dec;36(12):711-722. doi: 10.1002/yea.3438. Epub 2019 Sep 11. PubMed 31414502.
Backbone
  Vector backbone: pZEU
  Modifications to backbone: ClonNAT resistance selection marker instead of URA3 gene
  Vector type: Yeast Expression
  Selectable markers: nourseothricin
Growth in bacteria
  Bacterial resistance: Ampicillin, 100 μg/mL
  Growth temperature: 37°C
  Growth strain: DH5alpha
  Copy number: High Copy
Gene/Insert
  Cloning method: Unknown
Terms and licenses: Academic/Nonprofit Terms; Industry Terms: Not Available to Industry
How to cite: pZEN was a gift from Paolo Giudici (Addgene plasmid # 129113 ; http://n2t.net/addgene:129113 ; RRID:Addgene_129113)
